Addgene plasmid #109753: p3E-Rab19
Purpose: Multisite gateway vector for 3' tagging with Rab19
Depositing lab: Rob Parton. Depositing organization: University of Queensland, Institute for Molecular Bioscience. Publication: In vivo cell biological screening identifies an endocytic capture mechanism for T-tubule formation. Hall TE, Martel N, Ariotti N, Xiong Z, Lo HP, Ferguson C, Rae J, Lim YW, Parton RG. Nat Commun. 2020 Jul 24;11(1):3711. doi: 10.1038/s41467-020-17486-w. PubMed 32709891.
Backbone
  Vector backbone: pDONR p2R-p3
  Vector type: Zebrafish plasmids
Growth in bacteria
  Bacterial resistance: Kanamycin, 50 μg/mL
  Growth temperature: 37°C
  Growth strain: DH5alpha
  Copy number: High Copy
Gene/Insert
  Gene/Insert name: Rab19
  Species: D. rerio (zebrafish)
  Entrez Gene: rab19
  Cloning method: Gateway Cloning
Terms and licenses: Academic/Nonprofit Terms; Industry Terms: Not Available to Industry
How to cite: p3E-Rab19 was a gift from Rob Parton (Addgene plasmid # 109753 ; http://n2t.net/addgene:109753 ; RRID:Addgene_109753)
