[The description below was written by a language model from this plasmid's Addgene catalogue record, the feature table of its GenBank file and pLannotate feature annotations shown in this document.]
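Description:
p3E-Rab19 is a 3,481 bp MultiSite Gateway 3' entry clone built on the pDONR P2R-P3 backbone and catalogued among zebrafish plasmids. It is maintained in E. coli through a high-copy ColE1/pUC-type origin and selected with kanamycin via the aph(3')-Ia aminoglycoside phosphotransferase gene. The rrnB T1 and T2 transcription terminators sit upstream of the recombination cassette, where they insulate the insert from read-through transcription originating in the backbone. M13 forward and reverse primer sites and a T7 promoter flank the cassette and are useful for sequence verification.

The payload is the zebrafish (D. rerio) rab19 coding sequence, which encodes a small Rab-family GTPase. It was introduced by Gateway cloning and lies between attR2 and attL3 recombination sites. The GenBank table does not annotate the insert. The automated annotation detects an open reading frame of roughly 645 bp between the att sites and labels it by similarity to human RAB19, which reflects homology matching rather than the catalogued species. That annotation also calls the downstream site an attB3 core plus an attL fragment, which is consistent with the attL3 site in the curated record.

The entry clone carries no eukaryotic promoter or polyadenylation signal annotated in either table, so it is not an expression vector on its own. In a three-fragment LR reaction it is combined with a 5' entry clone (typically supplying a promoter), a middle entry clone (typically a fluorescent protein or other tag) and a destination vector. This places Rab19 at the 3' end of the assembled fusion, so that the tag sits at the N-terminus of the GTPase. It belongs to a plasmid collection for in vivo cell biology in zebrafish, and the associated publication describes a screen relating to T-tubule formation.
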