LOCUS       Exported 3481 bp ds-DNA circular SYN 13-MAY-2021
DEFINITION  Multisite gateway vector for 3' tagging with Rab19.
ACCESSION   .
VERSION     .
KEYWORDS    p3E-Rab19
SOURCE      synthetic DNA construct
  ORGANISM  synthetic DNA construct
REFERENCE   1 (bases 1 to 3481)
  TITLE     Parton Lab Plasmids for in vivo cell biology in the zebrafish
REFERENCE   2 (bases 1 to 3481)
  AUTHORS   .
  TITLE     Direct Submission
  JOURNAL   Exported May 13, 2021 from SnapGene Server 1.1.58
            http://www.snapgene.com
FEATURES             Location/Qualifiers
     source          1..3481
                     /organism="synthetic DNA construct"
                     /mol_type="other DNA"
     primer_bind     92..109
                     /label=L4440
                     /note="L4440 vector, forward primer"
     terminator      268..295
                     /label=rrnB T2 terminator
                     /note="transcription terminator T2 from the E. coli rrnB
                     gene"
     terminator      387..473
                     /gene="Escherichia coli rrnB"
                     /label=rrnB T1 terminator
                     /note="transcription terminator T1 from the E. coli rrnB
                     gene"
     primer_bind     522..544
                     /label=M13/pUC Forward
                     /note="In lacZ gene"
     primer_bind     536..553
                     /label=M13 Forward
                     /note="In lacZ gene. Also called M13-F20 or M13 (-21)
                     Forward"
     primer_bind     537..553
                     /label=M13 fwd
                     /note="common sequencing primer, one of multiple similar
                     variants"
     protein_bind    complement(624..748)
                     /gene="mutant version of attR"
                     /label=attR2
                     /bound_moiety="LR Clonase(TM)"
                     /note="recombination site for the Gateway(R) LR reaction"
     protein_bind    complement(1590..1685)
                     /gene="mutant version of attL"
                     /label=attL3
                     /bound_moiety="LR Clonase(TM)"
                     /note="recombination site for the Gateway(R) LR reaction"
     primer_bind     complement(1722..1741)
                     /label=T7
                     /note="T7 promoter, forward primer"
     promoter        complement(1723..1741)
                     /label=T7 promoter
                     /note="promoter for bacteriophage T7 RNA polymerase"
     primer_bind     complement(1746..1762)
                     /label=M13 rev
                     /note="common sequencing primer, one of multiple similar
                     variants"
     primer_bind     complement(1746..1762)
                     /label=M13 Reverse
                     /note="In lacZ gene. Also called M13-rev"
     primer_bind     complement(1864..1883)
                     /label=pENTR-R
                     /note="pENTR vectors, reverse primer"
     CDS             1875..2684
                     /codon_start=1
                     /gene="aph(3')-Ia"
                     /product="aminoglycoside phosphotransferase"
                     /label=KanR
                     /note="confers resistance to kanamycin in bacteria or G418
                     (Geneticin(R)) in eukaryotes"
                     /translation="MSHIQRETSRPRLNSNMDADLYGYKWARDNVGQSGATIYRLYGKP
                     DAPELFLKHGKGSVANDVTDEMVRLNWLTEFMPLPTIKHFIRTPDDAWLLTTAIPGKTA
                     FQVLEEYPDSGENIVDALAVFLRRLHSIPVCNCPFNSDRVFRLAQAQSRMNNGLVDASD
                     FDDERNGWPVEQVWKEMHKLLPFSPDSVVTHGDFSLDNLIFDEGKLIGCIDVGRVGIAD
                     RYQDLAILWNCLGEFSPSLQKRLFQKYGIDNPDMNKLQFHLMLDEFF"
     primer_bind     complement(1942..1961)
                     /label=Kan-R
                     /note="Kanamycin resistance gene, reverse primer"
     rep_origin      2831..3419
                     /direction=RIGHT
                     /label=ori
                     /note="high-copy-number ColE1/pMB1/pBR322/pUC origin of
                     replication"
     primer_bind     3320..3339
                     /label=pBR322ori-F
                     /note="pBR322 origin, forward primer"
ORIGIN
        1 ctttcctgcg ttatcccctg attctgtgga taaccgtatt accgcctttg agtgagctga
       61 taccgctcgc cgcagccgaa cgaccgagcg cagcgagtca gtgagcgagg aagcggaaga
      121 gcgcccaata cgcaaaccgc ctctccccgc gcgttggccg attcattaat gcagctggca
      181 cgacaggttt cccgactgga aagcgggcag tgagcgcaac gcaattaata cgcgtaccgc
      241 tagccaggaa gagtttgtag aaacgcaaaa aggccatccg tcaggatggc cttctgctta
      301 gtttgatgcc tggcagttta tggcgggcgt cctgcccgcc accctccggg ccgttgcttc
      361 acaacgttca aatccgctcc cggcggattt gtcctactca ggagagcgtt caccgacaaa
      421 caacagataa aacgaaaggc ccagtcttcc gactgagcct ttcgttttat ttgatgcctg
      481 gcagttccct actctcgcgt taacgctagc atggatgttt tcccagtcac gacgttgtaa
      541 aacgacggcc agtcttaagc tcgggccctg cagctctaga gctcgaattc tacaggtcac
      601 taataccatc taagtagttg attcatagtg actgcatatg ttgtgtttta cagtattatg
      661 tagtctgttt tttatgcaaa atctaattta atatattgat atttatatca ttttacgttt
      721 ctcgttcaac tttcttgtac aaagtggtgc tgttctaccg agcaaaggtc acctttcaag
      781 acagcactgt ttgtgctcga tttcactcgt actttaaaaa ctgtttatct acagcagaca
      841 gggaaagact ggggttttct cctagcatta gctttgtgtg tgtttgtgtt tgtgcagacg
      901 gagatgcagt ggtgcaggac gtctcttttc caggtataca gtccgcaggg cgagaggacg
      961 aggagcgctg tgattttctg ttcaagatca tcctgattgg ggacagtaat gtggggaaga
     1021 cctgtgttat ccagagcttc aggtcagcag aggtcactga actgcagcac aacactattg
     1081 gagtggattt taccgtgcgc agcatggatg ttgacggcag gagagtcaag atgcaggtgt
     1141 gggacacggc gggacaggag cgtttccgca ccatcactca gagctattat cgcagtgctc
     1201 atggcgctat gattgcgtat gatctgagcc gccgcgacac cttcgactct ctgccacact
     1261 ggattcaggc gctggagcag tacggagctg ccagcctcgt cctcgtactc atcggtaata
     1321 agtgtgatct ggaggcgcag cggcaggtgc tgttcgagga cgcctgtacg ctagcggagc
     1381 gcagtggtgc tctggccgct ttagaaacat ccgccaaaca ccatcacaac atcgaggagg
     1441 ctttccaact gatggccaga gaactcttag tgcgacacgg aggaatacat tatcaggaca
     1501 accaatcaga ttcacccacc gtctacctgc actctgactc acacccaatc gaaggagaac
     1561 agttggagaa aaggtcatgt gactgctaac aactttatta tacaaagttg gcattataaa
     1621 aaagcattgc ttatcaattt gttgcaacga acaggtcact atcagtcaaa ataaaatcat
     1681 tatttggagc tccatggtag cgttaacgcg gccgcgatat cccctatagt gagtcgtatt
     1741 acatggtcat agctgtttcc tggcagctct ggcccgtgtc tcaaaatctc tgatgttaca
     1801 ttgcacaaga taaaaatata tcatcatgaa caataaaact gtctgcttac ataaacagta
     1861 atacaagggg tgttatgagc catattcaac gggaaacgtc gaggccgcga ttaaattcca
     1921 acatggatgc tgatttatat gggtataaat gggctcgcga taatgtcggg caatcaggtg
     1981 cgacaatcta tcgcttgtat gggaagcccg atgcgccaga gttgtttctg aaacatggca
     2041 aaggtagcgt tgccaatgat gttacagatg agatggtcag actaaactgg ctgacggaat
     2101 ttatgcctct tccgaccatc aagcatttta tccgtactcc tgatgatgca tggttactca
     2161 ccactgcgat ccccggaaaa acagcattcc aggtattaga agaatatcct gattcaggtg
     2221 aaaatattgt tgatgcgctg gcagtgttcc tgcgccggtt gcattcgatt cctgtttgta
     2281 attgtccttt taacagcgat cgcgtatttc gtctcgctca ggcgcaatca cgaatgaata
     2341 acggtttggt tgatgcgagt gattttgatg acgagcgtaa tggctggcct gttgaacaag
     2401 tctggaaaga aatgcataaa cttttgccat tctcaccgga ttcagtcgtc actcatggtg
     2461 atttctcact tgataacctt atttttgacg aggggaaatt aataggttgt attgatgttg
     2521 gacgagtcgg aatcgcagac cgataccagg atcttgccat cctatggaac tgcctcggtg
     2581 agttttctcc ttcattacag aaacggcttt ttcaaaaata tggtattgat aatcctgata
     2641 tgaataaatt gcagtttcat ttgatgctcg atgagttttt ctaatcagaa ttggttaatt
     2701 ggttgtaaca ctggcagagc attacgctga cttgacggga cggcgcaagc tcatgaccaa
     2761 aatcccttaa cgtgagttac gcgtcgttcc actgagcgtc agaccccgta gaaaagatca
     2821 aaggatcttc ttgagatcct ttttttctgc gcgtaatctg ctgcttgcaa acaaaaaaac
     2881 caccgctacc agcggtggtt tgtttgccgg atcaagagct accaactctt tttccgaagg
     2941 taactggctt cagcagagcg cagataccaa atactgtcct tctagtgtag ccgtagttag
     3001 gccaccactt caagaactct gtagcaccgc ctacatacct cgctctgcta atcctgttac
     3061 cagtggctgc tgccagtggc gataagtcgt gtcttaccgg gttggactca agacgatagt
     3121 taccggataa ggcgcagcgg tcgggctgaa cggggggttc gtgcacacag cccagcttgg
     3181 agcgaacgac ctacaccgaa ctgagatacc tacagcgtga gcattgagaa agcgccacgc
     3241 ttcccgaagg gagaaaggcg gacaggtatc cggtaagcgg cagggtcgga acaggagagc
     3301 gcacgaggga gcttccaggg ggaaacgcct ggtatcttta tagtcctgtc gggtttcgcc
     3361 acctctgact tgagcgtcga tttttgtgat gctcgtcagg ggggcggagc ctatggaaaa
     3421 acgccagcaa cgcggccttt ttacggttcc tggccttttg ctggcctttt gctcacatgt
     3481 t
//
