Features (pLannotate 1.2.2; 12 found; start..end, strand, type, name):
      1..125     -  protein_bind   attR2: mutant version of attR; recombination site for the Gateway® LR reaction LR Clonase™
    319..963     +  CDS            RAB19: RAB19_HUMAN - Also known as RAB19B. Experimental evidence at protein level: Swiss-Prot protein existence level 1. From Homo sapiens (Human).
    967..987     -  protein_bind   attB3: mutant version of attB; core recombination site for the Gateway® BP reaction BP Clonase™
    978..1063    -  protein_bind   attL1 (fragment): mutant version of attL; recombination site for the Gateway® LR reaction LR Clonase™
   1100..1118    -  promoter       T7 promoter: promoter for bacteriophage T7 RNA polymerase
   1252..2061    +  CDS            KanR: aminoglycoside phosphotransferase; aph(3')-Ia; confers resistance to kanamycin in bacteria or G418 (Geneticin®) in eukaryotes
   2208..2796    +  rep_origin     ori: high-copy-number ColE1/pMB1/pBR322/pUC origin of replication
   2979..3071    +  CDS            lacI (fragment): lac repressor; lacI; The lac repressor binds to the lac operator to inhibit transcription in E. coli. This inhibition can be relieved by adding lactose or isopropyl-β-D-thiogalactopyranoside (IPTG).
   3126..3153    -  terminator     rrnB T2 terminator: transcription terminator T2 from the E. coli rrnB gene
   3285..3328    +  terminator     rrnB T1 terminator: Escherichia coli rrnB; transcription terminator T1 from the E. coli rrnB gene
   3375..3411    -  CDS            lacZα (fragment): LacZα fragment of β-galactosidase; lacZ fragment
   3449..3478    -  protein_bind   attP2 (fragment): mutant version of attP; recombination site for the Gateway® BP reaction BP Clonase™
>Addgene plasmid #109753 | p3E-Rab19 | addgene full sequence | sequence record 224166 | Addgene NGS Result
CATAGTGACTGCATATGTTGTGTTTTACAGTATTATGTAGTCTGTTTTTTATGCAAAATCTAATTTAATA
TATTGATATTTATATCATTTTACGTTTCTCGTTCAACTTTCTTGTACAAAGTGGTGCTGTTCTACCGAGC
AAAGGTCACCTTTCAAGACAGCACTGTTTGTGCTCGATTTCACTCGTACTTTAAAAACTGTTTATCTACA
GCAGACAGGGAAAGACTGGGGTTTTCTCCTAGCATTAGCTTTGTGTGTGTTTGTGTTTGTGCAGACGGAG
ATGCAGTGGTGCAGGACGTCTCTTTTCCAGGTATACAGTCCGCAGGGCGAGAGGACGAGGAGCGCTGTGA
TTTTCTGTTCAAGATCATCCTGATTGGGGACAGTAATGTGGGGAAGACCTGTGTTATCCAGAGCTTCAGG
TCAGCAGAGGTCACTGAACTGCAGCACAACACTATTGGAGTGGATTTTACCGTGCGCAGCATGGATGTTG
ACGGCAGGAGAGTCAAGATGCAGGTGTGGGACACGGCGGGACAGGAGCGTTTCCGCACCATCACTCAGAG
CTATTATCGCAGTGCTCATGGCGCTATGATTGCGTATGATCTGAGCCGCCGCGACACCTTCGACTCTCTG
CCACACTGGATTCAGGCGCTGGAGCAGTACGGAGCTGCCAGCCTCGTCCTCGTACTCATCGGTAATAAGT
GTGATCTGGAGGCGCAGCGGCAGGTGCTGTTCGAGGACGCCTGTACGCTAGCGGAGCGCAGTGGTGCTCT
GGCCGCTTTAGAAACATCCGCCAAACACCATCACAACATCGAGGAGGCTTTCCAACTGATGGCCAGAGAA
CTCTTAGTGCGACACGGAGGAATACATTATCAGGACAACCAATCAGATTCACCCACCGTCTACCTGCACT
CTGACTCACACCCAATCGAAGGAGAACAGTTGGAGAAAAGGTCATGTGACTGCTAACAACTTTATTATAC
AAAGTTGGCATTATAAAAAAGCATTGCTTATCAATTTGTTGCAACGAACAGGTCACTATCAGTCAAAATA
AAATCATTATTTGGAGCTCCATGGTAGCGTTAACGCGGCCGCGATATCCCCTATAGTGAGTCGTATTACA
TGGTCATAGCTGTTTCCTGGCAGCTCTGGCCCGTGTCTCAAAATCTCTGATGTTACATTGCACAAGATAA
AAATATATCATCATGAACAATAAAACTGTCTGCTTACATAAACAGTAATACAAGGGGTGTTATGAGCCAT
ATTCAACGGGAAACGTCGAGGCCGCGATTAAATTCCAACATGGATGCTGATTTATATGGGTATAAATGGG
CTCGCGATAATGTCGGGCAATCAGGTGCGACAATCTATCGCTTGTATGGGAAGCCCGATGCGCCAGAGTT
GTTTCTGAAACATGGCAAAGGTAGCGTTGCCAATGATGTTACAGATGAGATGGTCAGACTAAACTGGCTG
ACGGAATTTATGCCTCTTCCGACCATCAAGCATTTTATCCGTACTCCTGATGATGCATGGTTACTCACCA
CTGCGATCCCCGGAAAAACAGCATTCCAGGTATTAGAAGAATATCCTGATTCAGGTGAAAATATTGTTGA
TGCGCTGGCAGTGTTCCTGCGCCGGTTGCATTCGATTCCTGTTTGTAATTGTCCTTTTAACAGCGATCGC
GTATTTCGTCTCGCTCAGGCGCAATCACGAATGAATAACGGTTTGGTTGATGCGAGTGATTTTGATGACG
AGCGTAATGGCTGGCCTGTTGAACAAGTCTGGAAAGAAATGCATAAACTTTTGCCATTCTCACCGGATTC
AGTCGTCACTCATGGTGATTTCTCACTTGATAACCTTATTTTTGACGAGGGGAAATTAATAGGTTGTATT
GATGTTGGACGAGTCGGAATCGCAGACCGATACCAGGATCTTGCCATCCTATGGAACTGCCTCGGTGAGT
TTTCTCCTTCATTACAGAAACGGCTTTTTCAAAAATATGGTATTGATAATCCTGATATGAATAAATTGCA
GTTTCATTTGATGCTCGATGAGTTTTTCTAATCAGAATTGGTTAATTGGTTGTAACACTGGCAGAGCATT
ACGCTGACTTGACGGGACGGCGCAAGCTCATGACCAAAATCCCTTAACGTGAGTTACGCGTCGTTCCACT
GAGCGTCAGACCCCGTAGAAAAGATCAAAGGATCTTCTTGAGATCCTTTTTTTCTGCGCGTAATCTGCTG
CTTGCAAACAAAAAAACCACCGCTACCAGCGGTGGTTTGTTTGCCGGATCAAGAGCTACCAACTCTTTTT
CCGAAGGTAACTGGCTTCAGCAGAGCGCAGATACCAAATACTGTTCTTCTAGTGTAGCCGTAGTTAGGCC
ACCACTTCAAGAACTCTGTAGCACCGCCTACATACCTCGCTCTGCTAATCCTGTTACCAGTGGCTGCTGC
CAGTGGCGATAAGTCGTGTCTTACCGGGTTGGACTCAAGACGATAGTTACCGGATAAGGCGCAGCGGTCG
GGCTGAACGGGGGGTTCGTGCACACAGCCCAGCTTGGAGCGAACGACCTACACCGAACTGAGATACCTAC
AGCGTGAGCTATGAGAAAGCGCCACGCTTCCCGAAGGGAGAAAGGCGGACAGGTATCCGGTAAGCGGCAG
GGTCGGAACAGGAGAGCGCACGAGGGAGCTTCCAGGGGGAAACGCCTGGTATCTTTATAGTCCTGTCGGG
TTTCGCCACCTCTGACTTGAGCGTCGATTTTTGTGATGCTCGTCAGGGGGGCGGAGCCTATGGAAAAACG
CCAGCAACGCGGCCTTTTTACGGTTCCTGGCCTTTTGCTGGCCTTTTGCTCACATGTTCTTTCCTGCGTT
ATCCCCTGATTCTGTGGATAACCGTATTACCGCCTTTGAGTGAGCTGATACCGCTCGCCGCAGCCGAACG
ACCGAGCGCAGCGAGTCAGTGAGCGAGGAAGCGGAAGAGCGCCCAATACGCAAACCGCCTCTCCCCGCGC
GTTGGCCGATTCATTAATGCAGCTGGCACGACAGGTTTCCCGACTGGAAAGCGGGCAGTGAGCGCAACGC
AATTAATACGCGTACCGCTAGCCAGGAAGAGTTTGTAGAAACGCAAAAAGGCCATCCGTCAGGATGGCCT
TCTGCTTAGTTTGATGCCTGGCAGTTTATGGCGGGCGTCCTGCCCGCCACCCTCCGGGCCGTTGCTTCAC
AACGTTCAAATCCGCTCCCGGCGGATTTGTCCTACTCAGGAGAGCGTTCACCGACAAACAACAGATAAAA
CGAAAGGCCCAGTCTTCCGACTGAGCCTTTCGTTTTATTTGATGCCTGGCAGTTCCCTACTCTCGCGTTA
ACGCTAGCATGGATGTTTTCCCAGTCACGACGTTGTAAAACGACGGCCAGTCTTAAGCTCGGGCCCTGCA
GCTCTAGAGCTCGAATTCTACAGGTCACTAATACCATCTAAGTAGTTGGTT
